>Addgene plasmid #55906 | mRuby2-MyosinIIA-C-18 | depositor partial sequence | sequence record 86812 | insert sequence
AGCGCTACCGGTCGCCACCATGGTGTCTAAGGGCGAAGAGCTGATCAAGGAAAATATGCGTATGAAGGTG
GTCATGGAAGGTTCGGTCAACGGCCACCAATTCAAATGCACAGGTGAAGGAGAAGGCAATCCGTACATGG
GAACTCAAACCATGAGGATCAAAGTCATCGAGGGAGGACCCCTGCCATTTGCCTTTGACATTCTTGCCAC
GTCGTTCATGTATGGCAGCCGTACTTTTATCAAGTACCCGAAAGGCATTCCTGATTTCTTTAAACAGTCC
TTTCCTGAGGGTTTTACTTGGGAAAGAGTTACGAGATACGAAGATGGTGGAGTCGTCACCGTCATGCAGG
ACACCAGCCTTGAGGATGGCTGTCTCGTTTACCACGTCCAAGTCAGAGGGGTAAACTTTCCCTCCAATGG
TCCCGTGATGCAGAAGAAGACCAAGGGTTGGGAGCCTAATACAGAGATGATGTATCCAGCAGATGGTGGT
CTGAGGGGATACACTCATATGGCACTGAAAGTTGATGGTGGTGGCCATCTGTCTTGCTCTTTCGTAACAA
CTTACAGGTCAAAAAAGACCGTCGGGAACATCAAGATGCCCGGTATCCATGCCGTTGATCACCGCCTGGA
AAGGTTAGAGGAAAGTGACAATGAAATGTTCGTAGTACAACGCGAACACGCAGTTGCCAAGTTCGCCGGG
CTTGGTGGTGGGATGGACGAGCTGTACAAGTCCGGACTCAGATCTGGCAGCGGTGGAGGCAGCGCATCCG
GCGGAAGCGGAAGCGCTCAGCAGGCTGCAGACAAGTACCTCTATGTGGATAAAAACTTCATCAATAACCC
GCTGGCCCAAGCTGACTGGGCTGCCAAGAAGTTGGTATGGGTGCCTTCCAGCAAGAATGGCTTTGAACCA
GCCAGCCTCAAGGAGGAGGTGGGAGAAGAGGCCATTGTAGAGCTGGTAGAGAATGGGAAGAAGGTGAAGG
TGAACAAGGACGACATCCAGAAGATGAACCCACCCAAGTTCTCCAAGGTGGAGGACATGGCAGAGCTCAC
GTGCCTCAACGAAGCTTCGGTGCTGCACAACCTCAAGGAGCGATACTACTCAGGGCTTATCTACACCTAT
TCAGGCCTGTTCTGTGTGGTCATCAACCCTTATAAGAACCTGCCCATCTACTCAGAGGAGATCGTGGAGA
TGTACAAGGGCAAGAAGAGGCACGAGATGCCACCCCACATCTACGCCATCACAGATACTGCCTACCGGAG
CATGATGCAGGACCGGGAAGATCAGTCCATCCTGTGCACGGGGGAGTCTGGAGCAGGGAAGACAGAGAAC
ACCAAGAAAGTCATCCAGTACCTGGCACATGTGGCCTCCTCACACAAGAGCAAGAAGGACCAGGGGGAGT
TGGAGCGGCAGCTGCTACAGGCCAACCCTATCCTAGAGGCCTTTGGAAACGCCAAGACGGTGAAGAATGA
CAACTCCTCTCGATTCGGTAAATTCATTCGTATCAACTTTGATGTCAATGGCTACATTGTTGGTGCCAAC
ATTGAGACTTATCTTCTGGAGAAATCTCGTGCTATCCGCCAAGCCAAAGAGGAGCGGACCTTCCACATCT
TCTACTACCTGCTGTCTGGGGCCGGAGAACACCTGAAGACTGATCTCCTGTTGGAGCCATACAACAAATA
CCGCTTCCTGTCCAACGGGCACGTCACCATCCCTGGGCAGCAGGACAAGGACATGTTCCAGGAGACAATG
GAGGCCATGAGAATTATGGGTATCCCAGAGGATGAGCAGATGGGCTTGCTGCGGGTCATCTCTGGGGTCC
TTCAGCTTGGCAACATTGCCTTCAAGAAGGAGCGGAACACTGACCAGGCGTCCATGCCGGACAACACAGC
TGCTCAAAAGGTGTCCCACCTCCTGGGGATCAATGTGACCGACTTCACCAGAGGCATCCTCACCCCACGC
ATCAAGGTGGGCAGAGACTATGTGCAGAAGGCGCAGACTAAAGAGCAGGCTGACTTTGCCATTGAGGCCT
TGGCCAAGGCTACCTATGAGCGGATGTTCCGCTGGCTGGTGCTTCGCATCAACAAAGCTCTGGACAAGAC
CAAGAGGCAGGGCGCCTCATTTATCGGGATACTGGACATCGCTGGCTTTGAAATCTTTGATCTGAACTCC
TTCGAGCAGCTGTGCATCAACTACACCAACGAGAAGCTGCAGCAGCTGTTCAACCACACCATGTTCATCC
TGGAGCAGGAGGAGTACCAGCGAGAGGGCATCGAGTGGAACTTCATCGACTTCGGCCTGGACCTGCAGCC
CTGCATCGACCTCATTGAGAAGCCGGCGGGTCCCCCAGGCATCCTGGCCCTGCTAGATGAGGAGTGCTGG
TTTCCTAAGGCCACTGACAAGAGCTTCGTGGAGAAGGTGGTGCAGGAGCAGGGCACCCACCCCAAGTTCC
AGAAGCCCAAGCAACTGAAGGACAAGGCTGATTTCTGCATTATCCACTATGCCGGCAAGGTGGACTATAA
AGCTGACGAGTGGCTGATGAAGAACATGGACCCCTTGAACGACAACATCGCCACGCTGCTTCACCAGTCC
TCAGACAAGTTTGTCTCTGAGCTGTGGAAGGATGTGGATCGGATCATTGGCTTGGACCAAGTGGCTGGAA
TGTCCGAGACAGCACTACCTGGTGCCTTCAAGACCCGGAAGGGCATGTTCCGTACTGTCGGACAGCTGTA
CAAGGAGCAGCTGGCCAAGCTCATGGCCACGTTGAGGAATACCAACCCCAACTTCGTGCGCTGCATCATT
CCCAACCATGAGAAGAAGGCCGGCAAACTGGACCCGCACTTGGTGCTGGACCAGCTGCGCTGCAATGGCG
TCCTTGAGGGCATCCGGATCTGCCGCCAGGGCTTTCCCAACAGGGTGGTCTTCCAGGAGTTCCGGCAGAG
GTATGAGATCCTCACCCCCAACTCCATCCCGAAGGGCTTCATGGATGGCAAGCAAGCGTGTGTGCTCATG
ATCAAAGCCTTGGAGCTTGACAGCAACCTGTACCGCATCGGCCAGAGCAAAGTGTTCTTCCGGGCAGGAG
TGCTCGCCCACCTGGAGGAAGAGCGGGACCTGAAGATCACCGATGTCATCATTGGCTTCCAGGCCTGCTG
CAGGGGCTACCTGGCCAGGAAGGCCTTTGCCAAGAGGCAGCAACAGCTGACCGCCATGAAGGTCCTACAG
AGGAACTGTGCTGCGTACCTCAGGCTGCGCAACTGGCAGTGGTGGAGGCTCTTCACCAAGGTCAAGCCCC
TGTTGAACTCAATAAGACATGAGGATGAGCTGTTAGCCAAGGAGGCGGAACTGACAAAGGTTCGAGAGAA
ACATCTGGCTGCAGAGAACAGGCTGACAGAGATGGAGACGATGCAGTCTCAGCTCATGGCAGAGAAGCTG
CAGCTTCAGGAGCAGCTGCAGGCGGAGACAGAGCTGTGTGCCGAGGCTGAGGAGCTCCGGGCCCGTCTGA
CAGCGAAGAAGCAGGAGCTGGAGGAGATATGCCATGACCTGGAGGCCAGGGTGGAGGAGGAGGAGGAGCG
CTGCCAGTACCTGCAGGCCGAGAAGAAGAAGATGCAGCAGAACATCCAGGAACTTGAGGAGCAGTTGGAG
GAGGAGGAGAGCGCCCGGCAGAAGCTGCAGCTTGAGAAGGTGACCACCGAGGCCAAGCTGAAGAAACTGG
AGGAGGACCAGATCATCATGGAGGACCAGAACTGCAAACTGGCCAAGGAGAAGAAACTGCTGGAAGACAG
AGTAGCTGAGTTCACTACCAACCTCATGGAAGAGGAGGAGAAGTCCAAGAGCCTGGCCAAGCTCAAGAAC
AAGCACGAGGCAATGATCACCGACCTGGAAGAGCGCCTCCGTAGGGAGGAGAAGCAGAGGCAGGAGTTGG
AGAAGACCCGTCGCAAGCTGGAGGGAGACTCCACAGACCTCAGTGACCAGATTGCTGAGCTCCAGGCGCA
GATAGCAGAGCTCAAGATGCAGCTGGCCAAGAAGGAGGAGGAGTTGCAGGCTGCCTTGGCCAGAGTGGAA
GAAGAAGCTGCTCAGAAGAATATGGCCCTGAAGAAGATCCGAGAACTGGAAACTCAGATATCTGAGCTCC
AGGAGGACCTGGAGTCGGAGCGAGCCTCCAGGAATAAAGCCGAGAAGCAGAAACGGGATCTGGGAGAGGA
GCTGGAGGCGCTGAAGACAGAGCTGGAGGACACGCTGGACTCCACGGCTGCCCAGCAGGAGCTGAGGTCG
AAGCGTGAGCAGGAGGTGAGCATCCTGAAGAAGACTCTGGAGGACGAGGCCAAGACCCATGAGGCCCAGA
TCCAGGAGATGAGGCAGAAGCACTCACAGGCTGTGGAGGAGCTGGCAGATCAGTTGGAGCAGACGAAGCG
GGTAAAAGCTACCCTTGAGAAGGCGAAGCAGACCCTGGAGAATGAGCGGGGAGAGCTGGCCAATGAGGTG
AAGGCCCTGCTGCAAGGCAAGGGCGACTCAGAGCACAAGCGCAAGAAGGTGGAGGCGCAGCTGCAAGAAC
TGCAGGTCAAGTTCAGCGAGGGAGAGCGCGTGCGAACCGAACTGGCCGACAAGGTCACCAAGCTGCAGGT
TGAACTGGACAGTGTGACCGGTCTCCTTAGCCAGTCTGACAGCAAGTCCAGCAAGCTTACGAAGGACTTC
TCTGCGCTGGAGTCCCAGCTTCAGGACACACAGGAGTTGCTCCAGGAGGAGAACCGGCAGAAGCTGAGCC
TGAGCACCAAGCTCAAGCAGATGGAGGATGAGAAAAACTCCTTCAGGGAGCAGCTGGAGGAGGAGGAGGA
GGCCAAGCGCAACTTGGAGAAGCAGATCGCCACGCTCCATGCCCAGGTGACCGACATGAAGAAGAAGATG
GAGGACGGTGTAGGGTGCCTGGAGACTGCAGAGGAGGCGAAGCGGAGGCTTCAGAAGGACTTGGAAGGCC
TGAGCCAGCGGCTTGAGGAGAAGGTGGCTGCCTACGATAAGCTGGAGAAGACCAAGACACGGCTGCAGCA
GGAGCTGGACGACCTGCTGGTTGACCTGGACCACCAGCGGCAGAGCGTCTCCAACCTGGAAAAGAAGCAG
AAGAAGTTCGACCAGCTCCTAGCCGAGGAGAAGACCATCTCGGCCAAGTATGCAGAGGAGCGTGACCGAG
CTGAGGCTGAGGCCCGTGAGAAGGAGACAAAGGCGCTATCACTGGCCCGGGCGCTTGAGGAGGCCATGGA
GCAGAAGGCAGAGCTGGAGCGGCTCAACAAGCAGTTCCGCACGGAGATGGAGGACCTCATGAGCTCCAAG
GATGACGTGGGCAAGAGTGTCCACGAGCTGGAGAAGTCCAAGCGGGCCTTGGAGCAGCAGGTGGAGGAGA
TGAAGACCCAGCTGGAGGAGCTGGAGGATGAGCTGCAGGCCACGGAGGATGCCAAGCTCCGCCTGGAGGT
GAACCTGCAGGCCATGAAGGCCCAGTTTGAGCGGGATCTGCAGGGCCGGGATGAACAGAGCGAGGAGAAG
AAGAAGCAGCTGGTCAGACAGGTGCGGGAGATGGAGGCGGAGCTGGAGGATGAGAGGAAGCAGCGCTCCA
TGGCCATGGCCGCACGCAAGAAACTGGAGATGGATCTGAAGGACCTGGAGGCACACATTGACACAGCCAA
TAAGAACCGGGAAGAGGCCATCAAACAGCTGCGGAAGCTTCAGGCCCAGATGAAGGACTGCATGCGGGAG
CTGGACGACACGCGCGCCTCCCGGGAGGAGATCCTGGCGCAGGCCAAGGAGAATGAGAAGAAGCTGAAGA
GCATGGAGGCCGAGATGATTCAGCTGCAGGAGGAACTGGCAGCTGCTGAGCGTGCTAAGCGTCAGGCCCA
ACAGGAACGGGACGAGCTGGCTGATGAGATCGCCAACAGCAGTGGCAAAGGGGCCCTAGCATTAGAGGAG
AAGCGGCGACTGGAGGCCCGCATTGCCCTGCTGGAGGAGGAGCTGGAGGAGGAACAGGGCAACACGGAGC
TGATCAACGATCGGCTGAAGAAGGCCAACCTGCAGATCGACCAAATAAACACCGACCTGAACCTGGAACG
CAGCCACGCACAGAAGAATGAGAATGCGCGACAGCAGCTGGAACGCCAGAACAAGGAGCTCAAGGCCAAG
CTGCAGGAAATGGAGAGTGCTGTCAAGTCCAAATACAAGGCCTCCATCGCGGCCTTGGAGGCCAAAATTG
CACAGCTGGAGGAACAGCTGGACAACGAGACCAAGGAGCGCCAGGCAGCCTCCAAGCAGGTGCGCCGGAC
GGAGAAGAAGCTGAAGGACGTGCTGCTGCAGGTGGAGGACGAGCGGAGGAACGCGGAACAGTTCAAGGAC
CAGGCTGACAAGGCGTCCACCCGCCTGAAGCAGCTTAAACGGCAGCTAGAGGAGGCTGAAGAGGAGGCCC
AGCGGGCCAATGCCTCACGCCGGAAGCTGCAGCGTGAGCTGGAAGATGCCACAGAGACCGCTGATGCTAT
GAACCGCGAGGTCAGCTCCCTGAAGAACAAACTGAGGCGTGGGGACCTGCCATTTGTCGTGACTCGCCGA
ATTGTTCGGAAAGGCACTGGCGACTGCTCAGACGAGGAGGTCGACGGTAAAGCAGATGGGGCCGATGCCA
AGGCAGCTGAATAGGAATTCTGCAGTCGACGGTACCGCGGGCCCGGGATCCACCGGATCTAGAT
