>Addgene plasmid #55906 | mRuby2-MyosinIIA-C-18 | addgene partial sequence | sequence record 127442 | mCherry-F 5'-ccccgtaatgcagaagaaga-3'
GATGGTGGTCTGAGGGGATACACTCATATGGCACTGAAAGTTGATGGTGGTGGCCATCTGTCTTGCTCTT
TCGTAACAACTTACAGGTCAAAAAAGACCGTCGGGAACATCAAGATGCCCGGTATCCATGCCGTTGATCA
CCGCCTGGAAAGGTTAGAGGAAAGTGACAATGAAATGTTCGTAGTACAACGCGAACACGCAGTTGCCAAG
TTCGCCGGGCTTGGTGGTGGGATGGACGAGCTGTACAAGTCCGGACTCAGATCTGGCAGCGGTGGAGGCA
GCGCATCCGGCGGAAGCGGAAGCGCTCAGCAGGCTGCAGACAAGTACCTCTATGTGGATAAAAACTTCAT
CAATAACCCGCTGGCCCAAGCTGACTGGGCTGCCAAGAAGTTGGTATGGGTGCCTTCCAGCAAGAATGGC
TTTGAACCAGCCAGCCTCAAGGAGGAGGTGGGAGAAGAGGCCATTGTAGAGCTGGTAGAGAATGGGAAGA
AGGTGAAGGTGAACAAGGACGACATCCAGAAGATGAACCCACCCAAGTTCTCCAAGGTGGAGGACATGGC
AGAGCTCACGTGCCTCAACGAAGCTTCGGTGCTGCACAACCTCAAGGAGCGATACTACTCAGGGCTTATC
TACACCTATTCAGGCCTGTTCTGTGTGGTCATCAACCCTTATAAGAACCTGCCCATCTACTCAGAGGAGA
TCGTGGAGATGTACAAGGGC
