[The description below was written by a language model from this plasmid's Addgene catalogue record.]
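Description:
mRuby2-MyosinIIA-C-18 is a mammalian expression plasmid built on the mRuby2-C1 backbone (about 4.75 kb without the insert), a C1-style fluorescent-protein fusion vector in which the gene of interest is placed downstream of the fluorophore. It is maintained in E. coli as a high-copy plasmid under kanamycin selection, and it carries a neomycin resistance marker so that transfected mammalian cells can be selected with G418. In vectors of this layout a single resistance gene usually serves both purposes, though no feature table is provided here to confirm the arrangement. The origins of replication are likewise not listed in the record.

The payload is mouse (M. musculus) myosin IIA, the non-muscle myosin II heavy chain, expressed from the CMV promoter as a fusion with mRuby2 at its N terminus. The use of an SV40pA reverse sequencing primer suggests that an SV40 polyadenylation signal follows the open reading frame. The "C-18" in the name probably refers to the C1-type orientation and to the linker between fluorophore and myosin, but the record does not define it, and the cloning method is listed as unknown. mRuby2 is a bright monomeric red fluorescent protein, recorded here with excitation at 559 nm and emission at 600 nm, and it was described in work on improved green and red proteins for FRET.

The stated purpose is cytoskeletal localization. Transfected cells produce red-labelled myosin IIA that marks actomyosin structures, which makes the plasmid useful for fluorescence imaging of the cytoskeleton and as a localization marker for this fluorophore.
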