Addgene plasmid #55906: mRuby2-MyosinIIA-C-18
Purpose: Localization: Cytoskeleton, Excitation: 559, Emission: 600
Depositing lab: Michael Davidson. Depositing organization: Florida State University, Tallahassee. Publication: Improving FRET dynamic range with bright green and red fluorescent proteins. Lam AJ, St-Pierre F, Gong Y, Marshall JD, Cranfill PJ, Baird MA, McKeown MR, Wiedenmann J, Davidson MW, Schnitzer MJ, Tsien RY, Lin MZ. Nat Methods. 2012 Sep 9. doi: 10.1038/nmeth.2171. PubMed 22961245.
Backbone
  Vector backbone: mRuby2-C1
  Backbone size w/o insert (bp): 4750
  Vector type: Mammalian Expression
  Selectable markers: Neomycin (select with G418)
Growth in bacteria
  Bacterial resistance: Kanamycin, 50 μg/mL
  Growth temperature: 37°C
  Growth strain: DH5alpha
  Copy number: High Copy
Gene/Insert
  Gene/Insert name: MyosinIIA (alt name: AJ312390)
  Species: M. musculus (mouse)
  Promoter: CMV
  Tag / fusion protein: mRuby2 (N terminal on backbone)
  Cloning method: Unknown
  Sequencing primers: 5′ CMV-F; 3′ SV40pA-R
Terms and licenses: Academic/Nonprofit Terms; Industry Terms
Depositor comments: . Excitation = 559; Emission = 600
How to cite: mRuby2-MyosinIIA-C-18 was a gift from Michael Davidson (Addgene plasmid # 55906 ; http://n2t.net/addgene:55906 ; RRID:Addgene_55906)
